Addgene plasmid #163096: pJW2172
Purpose: CRISPR repair template: add insertion site specific homology arms by PCR before insertion
Depositing lab: Jordan Ward. Depositing organization: University of California, Santa Cruz. Publication: An expanded auxin-inducible degron toolkit for Caenorhabditis elegans. Ashley GE, Duong T, Levenson MT, Martinez MAQ, Johnson LC, Hibshman JD, Saeger HN, Palmisano NJ, Doonan R, Martinez-Mendez R, Davidson BR, Zhang W, Ragle JM, Medwig-Kinney TN, Sirota SS, Goldstein B, Matus DQ, Dickinson DJ, Reiner DJ, Ward JD. Genetics. 2021 Mar 31;217(3). pii: 6104563. doi: 10.1093/genetics/iyab006. PubMed 33677541.
Backbone
  Vector backbone: pDONR221
  Backbone size w/o insert (bp): 2360
  Vector type: Worm Expression, CRISPR
Growth in bacteria
  Bacterial resistance: Kanamycin, 50 μg/mL
  Growth temperature: 37°C
  Growth strain: DH5alpha
  Copy number: High Copy
Gene/Insert
  Gene/Insert name: 30aa linker::mNeonGreen (dpi)::3xFLAG::10aa linker
  Species: C. elegans (nematode), Synthetic
  Insert size (bp): 1134
  Mutation: Silent mutations to remove piRNA sites
  Cloning method: Gibson Cloning
  Sequencing primers: 5′ M13 Forward (tgtaaaacgacggccagt); 3′ M13 Reverse (caggaaacagctatgaccatg)
Terms and licenses: Academic/Nonprofit Terms; Industry Terms: Not Available to Industry
Depositor comments: Please visit https://www.biorxiv.org/content/10.1101/2020.05.12.090217v1 for bioRxiv preprint.
How to cite: pJW2172 was a gift from Jordan Ward (Addgene plasmid # 163096 ; http://n2t.net/addgene:163096 ; RRID:Addgene_163096)
