[The description below was written by a language model from this plasmid's Addgene catalogue record and pLannotate feature annotations shown in this document.]
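Description:
pJW2172 is a CRISPR repair-template plasmid for Caenorhabditis elegans genome editing, built by Gibson cloning in a pDONR221 backbone. It is maintained in E. coli as a high-copy plasmid through a ColE1/pUC-type origin and selected with kanamycin via the aph(3')-Ia resistance gene. Other backbone remnants in the annotation include rrnB T1 and T2 transcription terminators, a T7 promoter lying just downstream of the insert on the opposite strand, and short lacZα and lacI fragments. The sequenced record is 3,480 nt, consistent with the stated backbone and insert sizes.

The payload is a promoterless, roughly 1.1 kb tagging cassette: a 30-amino-acid linker, mNeonGreen, a 3xFLAG epitope and a 10-amino-acid linker. The mNeonGreen coding sequence is the "dpi" version, carrying silent mutations that remove piRNA recognition sites, a change intended to reduce germline silencing of the knock-in in worms. The short "Twin-Strep-tag fragment" called upstream of mNeonGreen falls where the 30-amino-acid linker should be and is probably a similarity match to flexible linker sequence, not an actual affinity tag.

The plasmid carries no promoter for worm expression and no homology arms, so it is not meant to be expressed directly. It instead serves as a PCR template: primers add homology arms specific to the chosen insertion site, and the resulting product is used as the donor for Cas9-directed homology repair. This fuses a fluorescent reporter and an epitope tag in frame to an endogenous gene, with the flanking linkers spacing the tag from the host protein. The construct belongs to a toolkit published alongside expanded auxin-inducible degron reagents for C. elegans, though the record lists no degron sequence in this cassette.
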