Features (pLannotate 1.2.2; 10 found; start..end, strand, type, name):
     46..82      -  CDS            lacZα (fragment): LacZα fragment of β-galactosidase; lacZ fragment
    101..118     +  CDS            Twin-Strep-tag (fragment): two Strep-Tag®II moieties connected by a linker for enhanced binding to Strep-Tactin®, an engineered form of streptavidin (Schmidt et al., 2013)
    189..1049    +  CDS            mNeonGreen: mNeonGreen is a basic (constitutively fluorescent) green/yellow fluorescent protein published in 2013, derived from Branchiostoma lanceolatum. It is reported to be a very rapidly-maturing monomer with moderate acid sensitivity.
   1131..1196    +  CDS            3xFLAG: three tandem FLAG® epitope tags, followed by an enterokinase cleavage site
   1251..1269    -  promoter       T7 promoter: promoter for bacteriophage T7 RNA polymerase
   1403..2212    +  CDS            KanR: aminoglycoside phosphotransferase; aph(3')-Ia; confers resistance to kanamycin in bacteria or G418 (Geneticin®) in eukaryotes
   2359..2947    +  rep_origin     ori: high-copy-number ColE1/pMB1/pBR322/pUC origin of replication
   3130..3222    +  CDS            lacI (fragment): lac repressor; lacI; The lac repressor binds to the lac operator to inhibit transcription in E. coli. This inhibition can be relieved by adding lactose or isopropyl-β-D-thiogalactopyranoside (IPTG).
   3277..3304    -  terminator     rrnB T2 terminator: transcription terminator T2 from the E. coli rrnB gene
   3436..3479    +  terminator     rrnB T1 terminator: Escherichia coli rrnB; transcription terminator T1 from the E. coli rrnB gene
>Addgene plasmid #163096 | pJW2172 | addgene full sequence | sequence record 320618 | Addgene NGS Result
TGATGCCTGGCAGTTCCCTACTCTCGCGTTAACGCTAGCATGGATGTTTTCCCAGTCACGACGTTGTAAA
ACGACGGCCAGTCTTAAGCTCGGGCCCCGGTGGCGGTGGATCGGGAGGAGGAGGTTCGGGTGGCGGAGGC
AGTGGAGGTGGCGGAAGTGGCGGCGGTGGTTCAGGAGGAGGCGGATCCATGGTCTCCAAGGGAGAGGAGG
ACAACATGGCCTCCCTCCCAGCCACCCACGAGCTCCACATCTTCGGATCCATCAACGGAGTCGACTTCGA
CATGGTCGGACAAGGAACCGGAAACCCAAACGACGGATACGAGGAGCTCAACCTCAAGTCCACCAAGGTA
AGTTTAAACATATATATACTAACTAACCCTGATTATTTAAATTTTCAGGGAGACCTCCAATTCTCCCCAT
GGATCCTCGTCCCACACATCGGATACGGATTCCACCAATACCTCCCATACCCAGACGGAATGTCCCCATT
CCAAGCCGCCATGGTCGACGGATCCGGATACCAAGTCCACCGTACCATGCAATTCGAGGACGGAGCCTCC
CTCACCGTCAACTACCGTTACACCTACGAGGGATCCCACATCAAGGTAAGTTTAAACAGTTCGGTACTAA
CTAACCATACATATTTAAATTTTCAGGGAGAGGCCCAAGTCAAGGGAACCGGATTCCCAGCCGACGGACC
AGTCATGACCAACTCCCTCACCGCCGCCGACTGGTGCCGTTCCAAGAAGACCTACCCAAACGACAAGGTA
AGTTTAAACATGATTTTACTAACTAACTAATCTGATTTAAATTTTCAGACCATCATCTCCACCTTCAAGT
GGTCCTACACCACCGGAAACGGAAAGCGTTACCGTTCCACCGCCCGTACCACCTACACCTTCGCCAAGCC
AATGGCCGCCAACTACCTCAAGAACCAACCAATGTACGTCTTCCGTAAGACCGAGCTCAAGCACTCCAAG
ACCGAGCTCAACTTCAAGGAGTGGCAAAAGGCCTTCACCGACGTCATGGGAATGGACGAGCTCTACAAGG
GCGGCAGCGGAGGAGAGAATCTGTACTTTCAATCCGGATCCGGAGGTGGCGGGGGTGGTGGCGGTTCTGG
CTCAGGATCTGACTACAAAGACCATGACGGTGATTATAAAGATCATGATATCGATTACAAGGATGACGAT
GACAAGGGAGCATCGGGAGCCTCAGGAGCATCGTCCGGAGGCGCCATCCAGCTGATATCCCCTATAGTGA
GTCGTATTACATGGTCATAGCTGTTTCCTGGCAGCTCTGGCCCGTGTCTCAAAATCTCTGATGTTACATT
GCACAAGATAAAAATATATCATCATGAACAATAAAACTGTCTGCTTACATAAACAGTAATACAAGGGGTG
TTATGAGCCATATTCAACGGGAAACGTCGAGGCCGCGATTAAATTCCAACATGGATGCTGATTTATATGG
GTATAAATGGGCTCGCGATAATGTCGGGCAATCAGGTGCGACAATCTATCGCTTGTATGGGAAGCCCGAT
GCGCCAGAGTTGTTTCTGAAACATGGCAAAGGTAGCGTTGCCAATGATGTTACAGATGAGATGGTCAGAC
TAAACTGGCTGACGGAATTTATGCCTCTTCCGACCATCAAGCATTTTATCCGTACTCCTGATGATGCATG
GTTACTCACCACTGCGATCCCCGGAAAAACAGCATTCCAGGTATTAGAAGAATATCCTGATTCAGGTGAA
AATATTGTTGATGCGCTGGCAGTGTTCCTGCGCCGGTTGCATTCGATTCCTGTTTGTAATTGTCCTTTTA
ACAGCGATCGCGTATTTCGTCTCGCTCAGGCGCAATCACGAATGAATAACGGTTTGGTTGATGCGAGTGA
TTTTGATGACGAGCGTAATGGCTGGCCTGTTGAACAAGTCTGGAAAGAAATGCATAAACTTTTGCCATTC
TCACCGGATTCAGTCGTCACTCATGGTGATTTCTCACTTGATAACCTTATTTTTGACGAGGGGAAATTAA
TAGGTTGTATTGATGTTGGACGAGTCGGAATCGCAGACCGATACCAGGATCTTGCCATCCTATGGAACTG
CCTCGGTGAGTTTTCTCCTTCATTACAGAAACGGCTTTTTCAAAAATATGGTATTGATAATCCTGATATG
AATAAATTGCAGTTTCATTTGATGCTCGATGAGTTTTTCTAATCAGAATTGGTTAATTGGTTGTAACACT
GGCAGAGCATTACGCTGACTTGACGGGACGGCGCAAGCTCATGACCAAAATCCCTTAACGTGAGTTACGC
GTCGTTCCACTGAGCGTCAGACCCCGTAGAAAAGATCAAAGGATCTTCTTGAGATCCTTTTTTTCTGCGC
GTAATCTGCTGCTTGCAAACAAAAAAACCACCGCTACCAGCGGTGGTTTGTTTGCCGGATCAAGAGCTAC
CAACTCTTTTTCCGAAGGTAACTGGCTTCAGCAGAGCGCAGATACCAAATACTGTTCTTCTAGTGTAGCC
GTAGTTAGGCCACCACTTCAAGAACTCTGTAGCACCGCCTACATACCTCGCTCTGCTAATCCTGTTACCA
GTGGCTGCTGCCAGTGGCGATAAGTCGTGTCTTACCGGGTTGGACTCAAGACGATAGTTACCGGATAAGG
CGCAGCGGTCGGGCTGAACGGGGGGTTCGTGCACACAGCCCAGCTTGGAGCGAACGACCTACACCGAACT
GAGATACCTACAGCGTGAGCTATGAGAAAGCGCCACGCTTCCCGAAGGGAGAAAGGCGGACAGGTATCCG
GTAAGCGGCAGGGTCGGAACAGGAGAGCGCACGAGGGAGCTTCCAGGGGGAAACGCCTGGTATCTTTATA
GTCCTGTCGGGTTTCGCCACCTCTGACTTGAGCGTCGATTTTTGTGATGCTCGTCAGGGGGGCGGAGCCT
ATGGAAAAACGCCAGCAACGCGGCCTTTTTACGGTTCCTGGCCTTTTGCTGGCCTTTTGCTCACATGTTC
TTTCCTGCGTTATCCCCTGATTCTGTGGATAACCGTATTACCGCCTTTGAGTGAGCTGATACCGCTCGCC
GCAGCCGAACGACCGAGCGCAGCGAGTCAGTGAGCGAGGAAGCGGAAGAGCGCCCAATACGCAAACCGCC
TCTCCCCGCGCGTTGGCCGATTCATTAATGCAGCTGGCACGACAGGTTTCCCGACTGGAAAGCGGGCAGT
GAGCGCAACGCAATTAATACGCGTACCGCTAGCCAGGAAGAGTTTGTAGAAACGCAAAAAGGCCATCCGT
CAGGATGGCCTTCTGCTTAGTTTGATGCCTGGCAGTTTATGGCGGGCGTCCTGCCCGCCACCCTCCGGGC
CGTTGCTTCACAACGTTCAAATCCGCTCCCGGCGGATTTGTCCTACTCAGGAGAGCGTTCACCGACAAAC
AACAGATAAAACGAAAGGCCCAGTCTTCCGACTGAGCCTTTCGTTTTATT
